>Addgene plasmid #194880 | pAAV-Syn-DiO-eGFP-2A-mCherry_D4H | addgene full sequence | sequence record 395052 | Addgene NGS Result
CCTGCAGGCAGCTGCGCGCTCGCTCGCTCACTGAGGCCGCCCGGGCGTCGGGCGACCTTTGGTCGCCCGG
CCTCAGTGAGCGAGCGAGCGCGCAGAGAGGGAGTGGCCAACTCCATCACTAGGGGTTCCTGCGGCCGCAC
GCGTGTGTCTAGACTGCAGAGGGCCCTGCGTATGAGTGCAAGTGGGTTTTAGGACCAGGATGAGGCGGGG
TGGGGGTGCCTACCTGACGACCGACCCCGACCCACTGGACAAGCACCCAACCCCCATTCCCCAAATTGCG
CATCCCCTATCAGAGAGGGGGAGGGGAAACAGGATGCGGCGAGGCGCGTGCGCACTGCCAGCTTCAGCAC
CGCGGACAGTGCCTTCGCCCCCGCCTGGCGGCGCGCGCCACCGCCGCCTCAGCACTGAAGGCGCGCTGAC
GTCACTCGCCGGTCCCCCGCAAACTCCCCTTCCCGGCCACCTTGGTCGCGTCCGCGCCGCCGCCGGCCCA
GCCGGACCGCACCACGCGAGGCGCGAGATAGGGGGGCACGGGCGCGACCATCTGCGCTGCGGCGCCGGCG
ACTCAGCGCTGCCTCAGTCTGCGGTGGGCAGCGGAGGAGTCGTGTCGTGCCTGAGAGCGCAGTCGAGAAG
GTACCGGATCCTCTAGAGTCGACTCCGGAATAACTTCGTATAGGATACTTTATACGAAGTTATGCAGAAT
GGTAGCTGGATTGTAGCTGCTATTAGCAATATGAAACCTCTTAATAACTTCGTATAGCATACATTATACG
AAGTTATGGCGCGATCGCTAGCCTACATGGAGTGCTTGAGCTCCACCGCGGTGGCGGCCGCTTAATTGTA
AGTAATACTAGATCCAGGGTATAAAGTTGTTCCCCATATTGAAACATTTATATTATTTGTTAATGGAACA
TCATATTCACTTATAACATCTCTCCACCATTCCCAAGCAAGGCCTGTACACTCTCTTGCTTTTATTCTTA
TATTTCTTGCATTAGCTTCAAGAGGTATTACTGTTGAATAGTGAGCTGTTTTAGATTGATAATTTCCATC
CCATGTTTTATGAGTTAAAACTTCATTTCCTTCTTTGTCATATGAAACTTCATCCCAGGCTACTTCAAAC
TGTGCAACATAGGCTCCACTATGATCTAAGTTTATTTTTCCCTTGGATCCACTAGTTCTAGACTTGTACA
GCTCGTCCATGCCGCCGGTGGAGTGGCGGCCCTCGGCGCGTTCGTACTGTTCCACGATGGTGTAGTCCTC
GTTGTGGGAGGTGATGTCCAACTTGATGTTGACGTTGTAGGCGCCGGGCAGCTGCACGGGCTTCTTGGCC
TTGTAGGTGGTCTTGACCTCAGCGTCGTAGTGGCCGCCGTCCTTCAGCTTCAGCCTCTGCTTGATCTCGC
CCTTCAGGGCGCCGTCCTCGGGGTACATCCGCTCGGAGGAGGCCTCCCAGCCCATGGTCTTCTTCTGCAT
TACGGGGCCGTCGGAGGGGAAGTTGGTGCCGCGCAGCTTCACCTTGTAGATGAACTCGCCGTCCTGCAGG
GAGGAGTCCTGGGTCACGGTCACCACGCCGCCGTCCTCGAAGTTCATCACGCGCTCCCACTTGAAGCCCT
CGGGGAAGGACAGCTTCAAGTAGTCGGGGATGTCGGCGGGGTGCTTCACGTAGGCCTTGGAGCCGTACAT
GAACTGAGGGGACAGGATGTCCCAGGCGAAGGGCAGGGGGCCACCCTTGGTCACCTTCAGCTTGGCGGTC
TGGGTGCCCTCGTAGGGGCGGCCCTCGCCCTCGCCCTCGATCTCGAACTCGTGGCCGTTCACGGAGCCCT
CCATGTGCACCTTGAAGCGCATGAACTCCTTGATGATGGCCATGTTATCCTCCTCGCCCTTGCTCCTTGC
CATGAATTCAGGGCCGGGATTCTCCTCCACGTCACCGCATGTTAGAAGACTTCCTCTGCCCTCGAGGTCG
ACTGCAGAATTCGAAGCTTGAGCTCGAGATCTGAGTCCGGACTTGTACAGCTCGTCCATGCCGAGAGTGA
TCCCGGCGGCGGTCACGAACTCCAGCAGGACCATGTGATCGCGCTTCTCGTTGGGGTCTTTGCTCAGGGC
GGACTGGGTGCTCAGGTAGTGGTTGTCGGGCAGCAGCACGGGGCCGTCGCCGATGGGGGTGTTCTGCTGG
TAGTGGTCGGCGAGCTGCACGCTGCCGTCCTCGATGTTGTGGCGGATCTTGAAGTTCACCTTGATGCCGT
TCTTCTGCTTGTCGGCCATGATATAGACGTTGTGGCTGTTGTAGTTGTACTCCAGCTTGTGCCCCAGGAT
GTTGCCGTCCTCCTTGAAGTCGATGCCCTTCAGCTCGATGCGGTTCACCAGGGTGTCGCCCTCGAACTTC
ACCTCGGCGCGGGTCTTGTAGTTGCCGTCGTCCTTGAAGAAGATGGTGCGCTCCTGGACGTAGCCTTCGG
GCATGGCGGACTTGAAGAAGTCGTGCTGCTTCATGTGGTCGGGGTAGCGGCTGAAGCACTGCACGCCGTA
GGTCAGGGTGGTCACGAGGGTGGGCCAGGGCACGGGCAGCTTGCCGGTGGTGCAGATGAACTTCAGGGTC
AGCTTGCCGTAGGTGGCATCGCCCTCGCCCTCGCCGGACACGCTGAACTTGTGGCCGTTTACGTCGCCGT
CCAGCTCGACCAGGATGGGCACCACCCCGGTGAACAGCTCCTCGCCCTTGCTCACCATGGTGGCGACCGG
TAGCATAACTTCGTATAAAGTATCCTATACGAAGTTATTTGCCTTAACCCAGAAATTATCACTGTTATTC
TTTAGAATGGTGCAAAGAATAACTTCGTATAATGTATGCTATACGAAGTTATGAATTCGATATCAAGCTT
ATCGATAATCAACCTCTGGATTACAAAATTTGTGAAAGATTGACTGGTATTCTTAACTATGTTGCTCCTT
TTACGCTATGTGGATACGCTGCTTTAATGCCTTTGTATCATGCTATTGCTTCCCGTATGGCTTTCATTTT
CTCCTCCTTGTATAAATCCTGGTTGCTGTCTCTTTATGAGGAGTTGTGGCCCGTTGTCAGGCAACGTGGC
GTGGTGTGCACTGTGTTTGCTGACGCAACCCCCACTGGTTGGGGCATTGCCACCACCTGTCAGCTCCTTT
CCGGGACTTTCGCTTTCCCCCTCCCTATTGCCACGGCGGAACTCATCGCCGCCTGCCTTGCCCGCTGCTG
GACAGGGGCTCGGCTGTTGGGCACTGACAATTCCGTGGTGTTGTCGGGGAAATCATCGTCCTTTCCTTGG
CTGCTCGCCTATGTTGCCACCTGGATTCTGCGCGGGACGTCCTTCTGCTACGTCCCTTCGGCCCTCAATC
CAGCGGACCTTCCTTCCCGCGGCCTGCTGCCGGCTCTGCGGCCTCTTCCGCGTCTTCGCCTTCGCCCTCA
GACGAGTCGGATCTCCCTTTGGGCCGCCTCCCCGCATCGATACCGAGCGCTGCTCGAGAGATCTACGGGT
GGCATCCCTGTGACCCCTCCCCAGTGCCTCTCCTGGCCCTGGAAGTTGCCACTCCAGTGCCCACCAGCCT
TGTCCTAATAAAATTAAGTTGCATCATTTTGTCTGACTAGGTGTCCTTCTATAATATTATGGGGTGGAGG
GGGGTGGTATGGAGCAAGGGGCAAGTTGGGAAGACAACCTGTAGGGCCTGCGGGGTCTATTGGGAACCAA
GCTGGAGTGCAGTGGCACAATCTTGGCTCACTGCAATCTCCGCCTCCTGGGTTCAAGCGATTCTCCTGCC
TCAGCCTCCCGAGTTGTTGGGATTCCAGGCATGCATGACCAGGCTCAGCTAATTTTTGTTTTTTTGGTAG
AGACGGGGTTTCACCATATTGGCCAGGCTGGTCTCCAACTCCTAATCTCAGGTGATCTACCCACCTTGGC
CTCCCAAATTGCTGGGATTACAGGCGTGAACCACTGCTCCCTTCCCTGTCCTTCTGATTTTGTAGGTAAC
CACGTGCGGACCGAGCGGCCGCAGGAACCCCTAGTGATGGAGTTGGCCACTCCCTCTCTGCGCGCTCGCT
CGCTCACTGAGGCCGGGCGACCAAAGGTCGCCCGACGCCCGGGCTTTGCCCGGGCGGCCTCAGTGAGCGA
GCGAGCGCGCAGCTGCCTGCAGGGGCGCCTGATGCGGTATTTTCTCCTTACGCATCTGTGCGGTATTTCA
CACCGCATA
[95 nt withheld, positions 4210-4304]
T
[46 nt withheld, positions 4306-4351]
C
[141 nt withheld, positions 4353-4493]
CCTTTGACGTTGGAGTCCACGTTCTTT
[37 nt withheld, positions 4521-4557]
ACTCTATCTCGGGCTATTCTTTTGATTTATAAGGGATTTTGCCGATTTCGGTCTATTGGTTAAAAAATGA
GCTGATTTAACAAAAATTTAACGCGAATTTTAACAAAATATTAACGTTTACAATTTTATGGTGCACTCTC
AGTACAATCTGCTCTGATGCCGCATAGTTAAGCCAGCCCCGACACCCGCCAACACCCGCTGACGCGCCCT
GACGGGCTTGTCTGCTCCCGGCATCCGCTTACAGACAAGCTGTGACCGTCTCCGGGAGCTGCATGTGTCA
GAGGTTTTCACCGTCATCACCGAAACGCGCGAGACGAAAGGGCCTCGTGATACGCCTATTTTTATAGGTT
AATGTCATGATAATAATGGTTTCTTAGACGTCAGGTGGCACTTTTCGGGGAAATGTGCGCGGAACCCCTA
TTTGTTTATTTTTCTAAATACATTCAAATATGTATCCGCTCATGAGACAATAACCCTGATAAATGCTTCA
ATAATATTGAAAAAGGAAGAGTATGAGTATTCAACATTTCCGTGTCGCCCTTATTCCCTTTTTTGCGGCA
TTTTGCCTTCCTGTTTTTGCTCACCCAGAAACGCTGGTGAAAGTAAAAGATGCTGAAGATCAGTTGGGTG
CACGAGTGGGTTACATCGAACTGGATCTCAACAGCGGTAAGATCCTTGAGAGTTTTCGCCCCGAAGAACG
TTTTCCAATGATGAGCACTTTTAAAGTTCTGCTATGTGGCGCGGTATTATCCCGTATTGACGCCGGGCAA
GAGCAACTCGGTCGCCGCATACACTATTCTCAGAATGACTTGGTTGAGTACTCACCAGTCACAGAAAAGC
ATCTTACGGATGGCATGACAGTAAGAGAATTATGCAGTGCTGCCATAACCATGAGTGATAACACTGCGGC
CAACTTACTTCTGACAACGATCGGAGGACCGAAGGAGCTAACCGCTTTTTTGCACAACATGGGGGATCAT
GTAACTCGCCTTGATCGTTGGGAACCGGAGCTGAATGAAGCCATACCAAACGACGAGCGTGACACCACGA
TGCCTGTAGCAATGGCAACAACGTTGCGCAAACTATTAACTGGCGAACTACTTACTCTAGCTTCCCGGCA
ACAATTAATAGACTGGATGGAGGCGGATAAAGTTGCAGGACCACTTCTGCGCTCGGCCCTTCCGGCTGGC
TGGTTTATTGCTGATAAATCTGGAGCCGGTGAGCGTGGGTCTCGCGGTATCATTGCAGCACTGGGGCCAG
ATGGTAAGCCCTCCCGTATCGTAGTTATCTACACGACGGGGAGTCAGGCAACTATGGATGAACGAAATAG
ACAGATCGCTGAGATAGGTGCCTCACTGATTAAGCATTGGTAACTGTCAGACCAAGTTTACTCATATATA
CTTTAGATTGATTTAAAACTTCATTTTTAATTTAAAAGGATCTAGGTGAAGATCCTTTTTGATAATCTCA
TGACCAAAATCCCTTAACGTGAGTTTTCGTTCCACTGAGCGTCAGACCCCGTAGAAAAGATCAAAGGATC
TTCTTGAGATCCTTTTTTTCTGCGCGTAATCTGCTGCTTGCAAACAAAAAAACCACCGCTACCAGCGGTG
GTTTGTTTGCCGGATCAAGAGCTACCAACTCTTTTTCCGAAGGTAACTGGCTTCAGCAGAGCGCAGATAC
CAAATACTGTTCTTCTAGTGTAGCCGTAGTTAGGCCACCACTTCAAGAACTCTGTAGCACCGCCTACATA
CCTCGCTCTGCTAATCCTGTTACCAGTGGCTGCTGCCAGTGGCGATAAGTCGTGTCTTACCGGGTTGGAC
TCAAGACGATAGTTACCGGATAAGGCGCAGCGGTCGGGCTGAACGGGGGGTTCGTGCACACAGCCCAGCT
TGGAGCGAACGACCTACACCGAACTGAGATACCTACAGCGTGAGCTATGAGAAAGCGCCACGCTTCCCGA
AGGGAGAAAGGCGGACAGGTATCCGGTAAGCGGCAGGGTCGGAACAGGAGAGCGCACGAGGGAGCTTCCA
GGGGGAAACGCCTGGTATCTTTATAGTCCTGTCGGGTTTCGCCACCTCTGACTTGAGCGTCGATTTTTGT
GATGCTCGTCAGGGGGGCGGAGCCTATGGAAAAACGCCAGCAACGCGGCCTTTTTACGGTTCCTGGCCTT
TTGCTGGCCTTTTGCTCACATGT
Features (pLannotate 1.2.2; 26 found; start..end, strand, type, name):
     12..39      +  repeat_region  AAV2 ITR (fragment): inverted terminal repeat of adeno-associated virus serotype 2 inverted
     68..95      +  repeat_region  AAV2 ITR (fragment): inverted terminal repeat of adeno-associated virus serotype 2 inverted
    175..622     +  promoter       hSyn promoter: human synapsin I promoter; confers neuron-specific expression (Kügler et al., 2003)
    636..653     +  misc_feature   MCS (fragment): pUC18/19 multiple cloning site
    660..693     +  protein_bind   lox2272: Cre-mediated recombination occurs in the 8-bp core sequence (GGATACTT). lox2272 sites are compatible with each other, but incompatible with loxP or loxN sites (Lee and Saito, 1988). Cre recombinase
    694..743     -  intron         β-globin intron (fragment): internally truncated intron from human β-globin
    744..777     +  protein_bind   loxP: Cre-mediated recombination occurs in the 8-bp core sequence (GCATACAT). Cre recombinase
    808..832     +  misc_feature   MCS (fragment): pBluescript multiple cloning site
    835..1167    -  CDS            pfo (fragment): TACY_CLOP1 - Also known as pfoA, pfoR. Experimental evidence at protein level: Swiss-Prot protein existence level 1. A cholesterol-dependent toxin that causes cytolysis by forming pores in cholesterol containing host membranes. After binding to target membranes, the protein assembles into a pre-pore complex. A conformation change leads to insertion in the host membrane and formation of an oligomeric pore complex. Cholesterol is required for binding to host cell membranes, membrane insertion and pore formation; cholesterol binding is mediated by a Thr-Leu pair in the C-terminus. Can be reversib
   1182..1885    -  CDS            mCherry (fragment): monomeric derivative of DsRed fluorescent protein (Shaner et al., 2004) mammalian codon-optimized
   1957..2001    -  misc_feature   MCS (fragment): multiple cloning site
   2002..2718    -  CDS            EGFP: EGFP is a basic (constitutively fluorescent) green fluorescent protein published in 1996, derived from Aequorea victoria. It is reported to be a rapidly-maturing weak dimer with moderate acid sensitivity.
   2735..2768    -  protein_bind   lox2272: Cre-mediated recombination occurs in the 8-bp core sequence (GGATACTT). lox2272 sites are compatible with each other, but incompatible with loxP or loxN sites (Lee and Saito, 1988). Cre recombinase
   2769..2818    -  intron         β-globin intron (fragment): internally truncated intron from human β-globin
   2819..2852    -  protein_bind   loxP: Cre-mediated recombination occurs in the 8-bp core sequence (GCATACAT). Cre recombinase
   2853..2877    +  misc_feature   MCS (fragment): pBluescript multiple cloning site
   2877..3465    +  misc_feature   WPRE: woodchuck hepatitis virus posttranscriptional regulatory element
   3497..3973    +  polyA_signal   hGH poly(A) signal: human growth hormone polyadenylation signal
   4013..4153    +  repeat_region  AAV2 ITR: inverted terminal repeat of adeno-associated virus serotype 2 inverted
   4158..4209    -  misc_feature   bom (fragment): basis of mobility region from pBR322
   4228..4683    +  rep_origin     f1 ori (sequence partly withheld): f1 bacteriophage origin of replication; arrow indicates direction of (+) strand synthesis
   4684..4733    -  misc_feature   bom (fragment): basis of mobility region from pBR322
   4835..4870    -  CDS            rop (fragment): Rop protein, which maintains plasmids at low copy number; rop
   4965..5069    +  promoter       AmpR promoter: bla
   5070..5930    +  CDS            AmpR: β-lactamase; bla; confers resistance to ampicillin, carbenicillin, and related antibiotics
   6101..6689    +  rep_origin     ori: high-copy-number ColE1/pMB1/pBR322/pUC origin of replication
