[The description below was written by a language model from this plasmid's Addgene catalogue record and pLannotate feature annotations shown in this document.]
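Description:
pAAV-Syn-DiO-eGFP-2A-mCherry_D4H is an AAV transfer plasmid for Cre-dependent, neuron-specific expression of a ratiometric cholesterol sensor in vivo. It is maintained in bacteria through a high-copy ColE1/pUC-type origin and selected with ampicillin (AmpR under its own bla promoter); an f1 origin is also present. The expression cassette lies between AAV2 inverted terminal repeats, which allow the intervening DNA to be packaged into recombinant AAV particles. In the sequenced record the downstream ITR is annotated in full, whereas the upstream one is detected only as short fragments. The sequenced record is also somewhat shorter (6,750 nt) than the catalogue's stated total size (6,838 bp).

Transcription is driven by the human synapsin I promoter, which restricts expression to neurons, and transcripts are stabilised and terminated by a WPRE and the human growth hormone polyadenylation signal. The payload sits in reverse orientation relative to the promoter and is flanked by paired, oppositely oriented lox2272 and loxP sites, the double-inverted-orientation (DIO) arrangement. It is therefore silent until Cre recombinase inverts it and locks it into the sense orientation. The coding sequence consists of EGFP followed, according to the catalogue entry, by a T2A self-cleaving peptide (not separately annotated in the feature table) and then mCherry fused to D4H. The feature table matches D4H to a C-terminal fragment of the cholesterol-dependent toxin perfringolysin O from Clostridium perfringens, although the catalogue lists the insert species as mouse. Because both proteins derive from a single transcript, free EGFP can serve as an expression reference for the cholesterol-binding mCherry-D4H probe. This supports ratiometric visualisation of cholesterol in genetically defined neuronal populations of Cre-expressing animals.
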