Addgene plasmid #194880: pAAV-Syn-DiO-eGFP-2A-mCherry_D4H
Purpose: Ratiometric D4H sensor for in vivo cre-dependent neuron-specific cholesterol visualization
Depositing lab: Peter Scheiffele. Depositing organization: University of Basel. Publication: Cell type-specific assessment of cholesterol distribution in models of neurodevelopmental disorders. Czernecki C, Dixit S, Riezman I, Innocenti S, Bornmann C, Pfrieger FW, Riezman H, Scheiffele P. bioRxiv 2022.11.16.516849 10.1101/2022.11.16.516849.
Backbone
  Vector backbone: pAAV
  Backbone size w/o insert (bp): 4930
  Total vector size (bp): 6838
  Vector type: Mammalian Expression, AAV, Cre/Lox
Growth in bacteria
  Bacterial resistance: Ampicillin, 100 μg/mL
  Growth temperature: 37°C
  Growth strain: NEB Stable
  Copy number: High Copy
Gene/Insert
  Gene/Insert name: GFP-T2A-mCherry-D4H
  Species: M. musculus (mouse)
  Insert size (bp): 1908
  Promoter: human Synapsin
  Cloning method: Restriction Enzyme; 5′ cloning site SnaBI (not destroyed); 3′ cloning site AgeI (not destroyed)
  Sequencing primers: 5′ Synapsin FW; 3′ WPRE RV
Resource information
  A portion of this plasmid was derived from a plasmid made by: mCherry-D4H sequence received from Sophie Martin lab, University of Geneva
Terms and licenses: Academic/Nonprofit Terms; Industry Terms: Not Available to Industry
Depositor comments: Please visit https://doi.org/10.1101/2022.11.16.516849 for bioRxiv preprint.
How to cite: pAAV-Syn-DiO-eGFP-2A-mCherry_D4H was a gift from Peter Scheiffele (Addgene plasmid # 194880 ; http://n2t.net/addgene:194880 ; RRID:Addgene_194880)
