>Addgene plasmid #194880 | pAAV-Syn-DiO-eGFP-2A-mCherry_D4H | depositor partial sequence | sequence record 378226 | mCherry_D4H
NNNCGCGCCGCCGCCGGCCCAGCCGGACCGCACCACGCGAGGCGCGAGATAGGGGGGCACGGGCGCGACC
ATCTGCGCTGCGGCGCCGGCGACTCAGCGCTGCCTCAGTCTGCGGTGGGCAGCGGAGGAGTCGTGTCGTG
CCTGAGAGCGCAGTCGAGAAGGTACCGGATCCTCTAGAGTCGACTCCGGAATAACTTCGTATAGGATACT
TTATACGAAGTTATGCAGAATGGTAGCTGGATTGTAGCTGCTATTAGCAATATGAAACCTCTTAATAACT
TCGTATAGCATACATTATACGAAGTTATGGCGCGATCGCTAGCCTACATGGAGTGCTTGAGCTCCACCGC
GGTGGCGGCCGCTTAATTGTAAGTAATACTAGATCCAGGGTATAAAGTTGTTCCCCATATTGAAACATTT
ATATTATTTGTTAATGGAACATCATATTCACTTATAACATCTCTCCACCATTCCCAAGCAAGGCCTGTAC
ACTCTCTTGCTTTTATTCTTATATTTCTTGCATTAGCTTCAAGAGGTATTACTGTTGAATAGTGAGCTGT
TTTAGATTGATAATTTCCATCCCATGTTTTATGAGTTAAAACTTCATTTCCTTCTTTGTCATATGAAACT
TCATCCCAGGCTACTTCAAACTGTGCAACATAGGCTCCACTATGATCTAAGTTTATTTTTCCCTTGGATC
CACTAGTTCTAGACTTGTACAGCTCGTCCATGCCGCCGGTGGAGTGGCGGCCCTCGGCGCGTTCGTACTG
TTCCACGATGGTGTAGTCCTCGTTGTGGGAGGTGATGTCCAACTTGATGTTGACGTTGTAGGCGCCGGGC
AGCTGCACGGGCTTCTTGGCCTTGTAGGTGGTCTTGACCTCAGCGTCGTAGTGGCCGCCGTCCTTCAGCT
TCAGCCTCTGCTTGATCTCGCCCTTCAGGGCGCCGTCCTCGGGGTACATCCGCTCGGAGGAGGCCTCCCA
GCCCATGGTCTTCTTCTGCATTACGGGGCCGTCGGAGGGGAAGTTGGTGCCGCGCAGCTTCACCTTGTAG
ATGAACTCGCCGTCCTGCAGGGAGGARTCCTGGGTCACGGTCACCACGCCGCCGTCCTCGAAGTTCATCM
CGCGCTCCCCTTGAAGCCCTCGGGGAAGGAAGCTTCAGTAGTCGGGATGTCGGCGGGGTGCTTCACGTAG
GCCTTGGANCCGTACTGAACTGAGGGGA
